Addgene plasmid #146973: pAc5.1B-EGFP-DmGW182_1-1115-dsRNAres_N
Purpose: Insect Expression of DmGW182_1-1115-dsRNAres
Depositing lab: Elisa Izaurralde. Depositing organization: Max Planck Institute for Developmental Biology.
Backbone
  Vector backbone: Unknown
  Vector type: Insect Expression
Growth in bacteria
  Bacterial resistance: Ampicillin, 100 μg/mL
  Growth temperature: 37°C
  Growth strain: DH5alpha
  Copy number: Low Copy
Gene/Insert
  Gene/Insert name: DmGW182_1-1115-dsRNAres
  Species: D. melanogaster (fly)
  Mutation: two non silent mutations V704A and N799S, and one silent mutation G2295A compared to the sequence given by NM_166780
  Entrez Gene: gw (a.k.a. Dmel_CG31992, CG11484, CG31992, CG9905, Dmel\CG31992, GQ182, GW, GW182, Gw, Gw182, anon-EST:Posey205, dGW182, gw182)
  Cloning method: Unknown
Terms and licenses: Academic/Nonprofit Terms; Industry Terms: Not Available to Industry
Depositor comments: Plasmids from this collection were made available to the research community and donated after the lab closed. Please note that the sequence provided by the depositing laboratory may be theoretical/predicted or based on Sanger sequencing results. There may be discrepancies between sequencing results obtained by Addgene and the depositor sequence. If an Addgene verified sequence is not available, please contact before placing your order to request that our lab fully sequence the plasmid.
How to cite: pAc5.1B-EGFP-DmGW182_1-1115-dsRNAres_N was a gift from Elisa Izaurralde (Addgene plasmid # 146973 ; http://n2t.net/addgene:146973 ; RRID:Addgene_146973)
