[The description below was written by a language model from this plasmid's Addgene catalogue record and pLannotate feature annotations shown in this document.]
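Description:
pAc5.1B-EGFP-DmGW182_1-1115-dsRNAres_N is a 9.4 kb insect expression plasmid for producing an N-terminally EGFP-tagged fragment of the Drosophila melanogaster GW182 protein (gene gw). The catalogue lists the backbone as unknown, but the name and the annotated parts point to a pAc5.1-type vector. The Drosophila actin 5C (Ac5) promoter, a strong constitutive promoter in fly cells, drives an EGFP coding sequence followed by the gw fragment. A V5 epitope tag is annotated just downstream of the insert, but the record does not show whether it is in frame and translated or separated from the insert by a stop codon. An SV40 polyadenylation signal, with a small remnant of the adjacent large T antigen region, follows the cassette. In bacteria the plasmid replicates from a ColE1/pUC-type origin and is selected with ampicillin through the bla gene and its own promoter. A partial tetracycline resistance fragment is also detected and is probably a non-functional backbone remnant. The catalogue lists the plasmid as low copy, although the origin is annotated as a high-copy type.

The insert covers residues 1–1115 of GW182. Relative to the reference transcript it carries two amino acid changes, V704A and N799S, and one silent substitution. The "dsRNAres" label indicates a coding sequence altered to resist a dsRNA directed against the endogenous gene, though the record does not describe the changes involved. Such constructs are typically used in complementation experiments in cultured Drosophila cells, where endogenous GW182 is knocked down and the tagged, resistant fragment is expressed in its place. The EGFP fusion then allows localisation, detection or pulldown. The depositor sequence may be theoretical or based on Sanger sequencing rather than fully verified.
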