Features (pLannotate 1.2.2; 10 found; start..end, strand, type, name):
     56..2568    +  promoter       Ac5 promoter: Drosophila melanogaster actin 5C promoter
   2588..3304    +  CDS            EGFP: EGFP is a basic (constitutively fluorescent) green fluorescent protein published in 1996, derived from Aequorea victoria. It is reported to be a rapidly-maturing weak dimer with moderate acid sensitivity.
   3347..6691    +  CDS            gw (fragment): GAWKY_DROME - Also known as GW182 From Drosophila melanogaster (Fruit fly).
   6717..6758    +  CDS            V5 tag: epitope tag from simian virus 5
   6858..6992    -  polyA_signal   SV40 poly(A) signal: SV40 polyadenylation signal
   7015..7099    -  CDS            large T antigen (fragment): large T antigen from SV40 (simian virus 40)
   7100..7570    +  CDS            TcR (fragment): tetracycline efflux protein; tet; confers resistance to tetracycline
   7614..8202    -  rep_origin     ori: high-copy-number ColE1/pMB1/pBR322/pUC origin of replication
   8373..9233    -  CDS            AmpR: β-lactamase; bla; confers resistance to ampicillin, carbenicillin, and related antibiotics
   9234..9338    -  promoter       AmpR promoter: bla
>Addgene plasmid #146973 | pAc5.1B-EGFP-DmGW182_1-1115-dsRNAres_N | depositor full sequence | sequence record 289420 | Full Sequence
CTTCAAGGAATTAATTCTATATTCTAAAAACACAAATGATACTTCTAAAAAAAATCATGAATGGCATCAA
CTCTGAATCAAATCTTTGCAGATGCACCTACTTCTCATTTCCACTGTCACATCATTTTTCCAGATCTCGC
TGCCTGTTATGTGGCCCACAAACCAAGACACGTTTTATGGCCATTAAAGCTGGCTGATCGTCGCCAAACA
CCAAATACATATCAATATGTACATTCGAGAAAGAAGCGATCAAAGAAGCGTCTTCGGGCGAGTAGGAGAA
TGCGGAGGAGAAGGAGAACGAGCTGATCTAGTATCTCTCCACAATCCAATGCCAACTGACCAACTGGCCA
TATTCGGAGCAATTTGAAGCCAATTTCCATCGCCTGGCGATCGCTCCATTCTTGGCTATATGTTTTTCAC
CGTTCCCGGGGCCATTTTCAAAGACTCGTCGGTAAGATAAGATTGTGTCACTCGCTGTCTCTCTTCATTT
GTCGAAGAATGCTGAGGAATTTCGCGATGACGTCGGCGAGTATTTTGAAGAATGAGAATAATTTGTATTT
ATACGAAAATCAGTTAGTGGAATTTTCTACAAAAACATGTTATCTATAGATAATTTTGTTGCAAAATATG
TTGACTATGACAAAGATTGTATGTATATACCTTTAATGTATTCTCATTTTCTTATGTATTTATAATGGCA
ATGATGATACTGATGATATTTTAAGATGATGCCAGACCACAGGCTGATTTCTGCGTCTTTTGCCGAACGC
AGTGCATGTGCGGTTGTTGTTTTTTGGAATAGTTTCAATTTTCGGACTGTCCGCTTTGATTTCAGTTTCT
TGGCTTATTCAAAAAGCAAAGTAAAGCCAAAAAAGCGAGATGGCAATACCAAATGCGGCAAAACGGTAGT
GGAAGGAAAGGGGTGCGGGGCAGCGGAAGGAAGGGTGGGGCGGGGCGTGGCGGGGTCTGTGGCTGGGCGC
GACGTCACCGACGTTGGAGCCACTCCTTTGACCATGTGTGCGTGTGTGTATTATTCGTGTCTCGCCACTC
GCCGGTTGTTTTTTTCTTTTTATCTCGCTCTCTCTAGCGCCATCTCGTACGCATGCTCAACGCACCGCAT
GTTGCCGTGTCCTTTATGCGTCATTTTGGCTCGAAATAGGCAATTATTTAAACAAAGATTAGTCAACGAA
AACGCTAAAATAAATAAGTCTACAATATGGTTACTTATTGCCATGTGTGTGCAGCCAACGATAGCAACAA
AAGCAACAACACAGTGGCTTTCCCTCTTTCACTTTTTGTTTGCAAGCGCGTGCGAGCAAGACGGCACGAC
CGGCAAACGCAATTACGCTGACAAAGAGCAGACGAAGTTTTGGCCGAAAAACATCAAGGCGCCTGATACG
AATGCATTTGCAATAACAATTGCGATATTTAATATTGTTTATGAAGCTGTTTGACTTCAAAACACACAAA
AAAAAAAATAAAACAAATTATTTGAAAGAGAATTAGGAATCGGACAGCTTATCGTTACGGGCTAACAGCA
CACCGAGACGAAATAGCTTACCTGACGTCACAGCCTCTGGAAGAACTGCCGCCAAGCAGAGAGAGAGAGA
AAAAGAGGGAGAGCAGCTTAGACCGCATGTGCTTGTGTGTGAGGCGTCTCTCTCTTCGTCTCCTGTTTGC
GCAAACGCATAGACTGCACTGAGAAAATCGATTACCTATTTTTTATGAATGAATATTTGCACTATTACTA
TTCAAAACTATTAAGATAGCAATCACATTCAATAGCCAAATACTATACCACCTGAGCGATGCAACGAAAT
GATCAATTTGAGCAAAAATGCTGCATATTTAGGACGGCATCATTATAGAAATGCTTCTTGCTGTGTACTT
TTCTCTCGTCTGGCAGCTGTTTCGCCGTTATTGTTAAAACCGGCTTAAGTTAGGTGTGTTTTCTACGACT
AGTGATGCCCCTACTAGAAGATGTGTGTTGCACAAATGTCCCTGAATAACCAATTTGAAGTGCAGATAGC
AGTAAACGTAAGCTAATATGAATATTATTTAACTGTAATGTTTTAATATCGCTGGACATTACTAATAAAC
CCACTATAAACACATGTACATATGTATGTTTTGGCATACAATGAGTAGTTGGGGAAAAAATGTGTAAAAG
CACCGTGACCATCACAGCATAAAGATAACCAGCTGAAGTATCGAATATGAGTAACCCCCAAATTGAATCA
CATGCCGCAACTGATAGGACCCATGGAAGTACACTCTTCATGGCGATATACAAGACACACACAAGCACGA
ACACCCAGTTGCGGAGGAAATTCTCCGTAAATGAAAACCCAATCGGCGAACAATTCATACCCATATATGG
TAAAAGTTTTGAACGCGACTTGAGAGCGGAGAGCATTGCGGCTGATAAGGTTTTAGCGCTAAGCGGGCTT
TATAAAACGGGCTGCGGGACCAGTTTTCATATCACTACCGTTTGAGTTCTTGTGCTGTGTGGATACTCCT
CCCGACACAAAGCCGCTCCATCAGCCAGCAGTCGTCTAATCCAGAGACCCCGGATCGGGGTACCAACATG
GTGAGCAAGGGCGAGGAGCTGTTCACCGGGGTGGTGCCCATCCTGGTCGAGCTGGACGGCGACGTAAACG
GCCACAAGTTCAGCGTGTCCGGCGAGGGCGAGGGCGATGCCACCTACGGCAAGCTGACCCTGAAGTTCAT
CTGCACCACCGGCAAGCTGCCCGTGCCCTGGCCCACCCTCGTGACCACCCTGACCTACGGCGTGCAGTGC
TTCAGCCGCTACCCCGACCACATGAAGCAGCACGACTTCTTCAAGTCCGCCATGCCCGAAGGCTACGTCC
AGGAGCGCACCATCTTCTTCAAGGACGACGGCAACTACAAGACCCGCGCCGAGGTGAAGTTCGAGGGCGA
CACCCTGGTGAACCGCATCGAGCTGAAGGGCATCGACTTCAAGGAGGACGGCAACATCCTGGGGCACAAG
CTGGAGTACAACTACAACAGCCACAACGTCTATATCATGGCCGACAAGCAGAAGAACGGCATCAAGGTGA
ACTTCAAGATCCGCCACAACATCGAGGACGGCAGCGTGCAGCTCGCCGACCACTACCAGCAGAACACCCC
CATCGGCGACGGCCCCGTGCTGCTGCCCGACAACCACTACCTGAGCACCCAGTCCGCCCTGAGCAAAGAC
CCCAACGAGAAGCGCGATCACATGGTCCTGCTGGAGTTCGTGACCGCCGCCGGGATCACTCTCGGCATGG
ACGAGCTGTACAAGCCAAGCTTGAATTCTGCAGATATCCAGCACAGTGGCGGCCGCATGCGTGAAGCCCT
TTTTTCCCAAGATGGCTGGGGCTGTCAGCATGTTAACCAGGATACTAATTGGGAAGTTCCCAGTTCGCCA
GAACCAGCCAATAAGGATGCACCCGGTCCACCAATGTGGAAGCCAAGCATTAACAATGGTACTGATCTTT
GGGAGTCCAATTTGAGAAACGGAGGTCAGCCGGCCGCACAGCAAGTTCCAAAGCCGTCGTGGGGTCATAC
ACCATCCTCTAACTTAGGTGGAACATGGGGTGAGGACGACGATGGCGCCGATAGTAGTAGTGTGTGGACT
GGAGGAGCTGTTAGCAACGCGGGATCCGGAGCTGCAGTGGGAGTAAACCAAGCCGGAGTTAATGTCGGTC
CAGGCGGTGTTGTTTCGTCTGGCGGACCTCAGTGGGGACAAGGTGTCGTTGGCGTCGGACTTGGATCAAC
TGGCGGAAATGGTTCCAGTAACATTACAGGCTCTTCGGGCGTTGCCACGGGAAGCAGTGGCAATTCAAGT
AATGCCGGAAATGGATGGGGCGATCCACGCGAGATTCGTCCACTGGGCGTCGGAGGATCGATGGACATCC
GTAACGTCGAGCACCGTGGAGGAAATGGATCAGGCGCCACATCCAGTGACCCGCGTGATATCCGTATGAT
TGACCCACGCGATCCAATCCGGGGCGACCCACGCGGCATTTCAGGACGCCTCAACGGTACGTCAGAGATG
TGGGGACACCACCCGCAGATGTCGCACAATCAACTGCAGGGAATTAATAAGATGGTCGGACAGAGCGTTG
CGACAGCTAGTACGAGCGTTGGCACGTCAGGATCCGGAATTGGACCAGGCGGACCGGGACCAAGCACGGT
TTCGGGAAACATTCCGACGCAATGGGGTCCAGCCCAGCCCGTTAGTGTCGGAGTTAGCGGACCGAAGGAT
ATGTCGAAGCAAATTAGCGGCTGGGAAGAGCCGTCGCCTCCCCCACAACGCCGTAGCATCCCAAATTATG
ACGACGGAACGTCCCTCTGGGGACAACAGACACGCGTCCCGGCCGCTAGTGGACATTGGAAGGATATGAC
AGACTCCATTGGACGCAGCAGCCACCTGATGCGCGGACAGAGTCAGACCGGCGGAATTGGCATTGCTGGA
GTTGGAAATAGCAATGTTCCAGTGGGAGCCAATCCAAGTAATCCTATAAGCAGTGTAGTTGGACCTCAAG
CCCGGATTCCATCTGTGGGCGGCGTACAACACAAACCAGACGGCGGCGCTATGTGGGTGCATTCCGGCAA
TGTAGGTGGCAGAAATAATGTTGCTGCTGTTACTACTTGGGGAGATGACACTCATAGCGTTAATGTCGGC
GCTCCCAGCAGTGGCAGTGTATCCAGCAACAATTGGGTTGATGACAAGTCCAACTCAACCTTGGCACAAA
ACTCTTGGAGCGACCCGGCCCCTGTTGGAGTTAGTTGGGGCAATAAGCAAAGCAAACCGCCAAGCAATAG
TGCTTCATCAGGTTGGAGCACTGCTGCGGGCGTGGTGGATGGGGTTGATCTAGGATCTGAGTGGAACACG
CACGGGGGGATTATTGGAAAATCTCAGCAACAACAAAAACTAGCGGGACTTAACGTGGGAATGGTGAACG
TAATTAACGCGGAGATCATTAAGCAAAGCAAGCAATACAGGATCCTTGTCGAGAACGGCTTTAAAAAGGA
AGATGTAGAGCGGGCATTAGTGATTGCTAATATGAACATCGAAGAGGCAGCCGATATGCTCCGTGCCAAC
TCATCCCTATCAATGGATGGTTGGCGTCGACATGATGAGTCCCTTGGATCTTATGCCGACCACAATAGTT
CAACAAGCAGCGGTGGATTTGCTGGTCGTTACCCGGTCAACAGTGGACAACCTTCAATGTCCTTTCCTCA
TAATAACCTTATGAATAACATGGGAGGTACCGCTGTTACTGGAGGTAACAACAATACAAACATGACAGCT
TTACAGGTGCAAAAGTATTTAAATCAAGGGCAACATGGTGTCGCTGTTGGACCGCAAGCCGTTGGTAATT
CTTCAGCAGTATCTGTCGGATTTGGTCAGAACACGTCTAACGCAGCAGTGGCAGGAGCAGCCTCTGCAAA
TATAGCAGCAAATACAAACAACCAACCGTCTGGTCAGCAAATTCGCATGCTAGGCCAGCAAATTCAGTTG
GCCATTCATAGTGGTTTCATATCTAGTCAGATATTGACTCAACCGCTAACTCAAACAACCCTTAACCTTT
TAAACCAACTTCTTAGCAATATTAAGCATCTCCAGGCTGCACAGCAATCCCTTACCCGCGGGGGAAATGT
CAATCCAATGGCAGTGAATGTGGCTATATCTAAATACAAGCAGCAAATCCAGAATTTACAGAACCAGATA
AGTGCACAACAGGCTGTGTATGTAAAACAGCAAAATATGCAACCAACTTCACAACAACAACAGCCCCAAC
AACAGCAACTTCCTTCTGTTCATCTAAGTAACTCAGGCAACGACTATTTAAGAGGTCACGATGCAATAAA
TAATTTGCAAAGCAACTTTTCTGAGCTCAATATTAATAAGCCAAGTGGATATCAAGGAGCGTCCAATCAA
CAATCCCGATTAAATCAGTGGAAGCTTCCAGTATTAGATAAGGAGATCAACTCTGACAGTACGGAATTTT
CTCGTGCCCCAGGTGCAACGAAACAAAATTTGACGGCCAACACAAGCAACATAAACTCTTTGGGTCTTCA
AAACGATAGTACATGGTCAACTGGACGCAGTATTGGTGACGGTTGGCCTGATCCCTCATCTGATAACGAG
AATAAAGACTGGTCTGTTGCTCAGCCAACTTCAGCAGCAACTGCTTACACTGATCTGGTCCAAGAGTTTG
AGCCAGGCAAGCCATGGAAGGGTTCACAGATCAAAAGCATAGAAGATGATCCCAGCATTACACCAGGAAG
CGTTGCTAGATCTCCATTGTCTATTAATTCGACGCCAAAAGATGCTGACATATTTGCCAATACCGGTAAA
AATTCACCGACTGATTTACCGCCACTAAGTTTATCGTCGTCTACATGGAGTTTTAATCCAAACCAAAATT
ATCCGAGTCACAGTTGGTCTGACAATAGTCAACAATGTACCGCCACTTCGGAGCTTTGGACAAGCCCGCT
AAATAAATCATCGTCTCGAGGTCCCCCGCCAGGATTGACTGCCAATTCAAATAAATCTGCAAATAGTAAT
GCGTCAACGCCAACAACTATTACCGGAGGTGCGAATGGATGGTTACAGCCTCGAAGTGGCGGTGTTCAAA
CCACAAACACTAATTGGACAGGTGGTAACACCACTTGGGGCTAATCTAGAGGGCCCGCGGTTCGAAGGTA
AGCCTATCCCTAACCCTCTCCTCGGTCTCGATTCTACGCGTACCGGTCATCATCACCATCACCATTGAGT
TTAAACCCGCTGATCAGCCTCGACTGTGCCTTCTAAGGCCTGAGCTCGCTGATCAGCCTCGATCGAGGAT
CCAGACATGATAAGATACATTGATGAGTTTGGACAAACCACAACTAGAATGCAGTGAAAAAAATGCTTTA
TTTGTGAAATTTGTGATGCTATTGCTTTATTTGTAACCATTATAAGCTGCAATAAACAAGTTAACAACAA
CAATTGCATTCATTTTATGTTTCAGGTTCAGGGGGAGGTGTGGGAGGTTTTTTAAAGCAAGTAAAACCTC
TACAAATGTGGTATGGCTGATTATGATCAGTCGACCGATGCCCTTGAGAGCCTTCAACCCAGTCAGCTCC
TTCCGGTGGGCGCGGGGCATGACTATCGTCGCCGCACTTATGACTGTCTTCTTTATCATGCAACTCGTAG
GACAGGTGCCGGCAGCGCTCTGGGTCATTTTCGGCGAGGACCGCTTTCGCTGGAGCGCGACGATGATCGG
CCTGTCGCTTGCGGTATTCGGAATCTTGCACGCCCTCGCTCAAGCCTTCGTCACTGGTCCCGCCACCAAA
CGTTTCGGCGAGAAGCAGGCCATTATCGCCGGCATGGCGGCCGACGCGCTGGGCTACGTCTTGCTGGCGT
TCGCGACGCGAGGCTGGATGGCCTTCCCCATTATGATTCTTCTCGCTTCCGGCGGCATCGGGATGCCCGC
GTTGCAGGCCATGCTGTCCAGGCAGGTAGATGACGACCATCAGGGACAGCTTCAAGGATCGCTCGCGGCT
CTTACCAGCCAGCAAAAGGCCAGGAACCGTAAAAAGGCCGCGTTGCTGGCGTTTTTCCATAGGCTCCGCC
CCCCTGACGAGCATCACAAAAATCGACGCTCAAGTCAGAGGTGGCGAAACCCGACAGGACTATAAAGATA
CCAGGCGTTTCCCCCTGGAAGCTCCCTCGTGCGCTCTCCTGTTCCGACCCTGCCGCTTACCGGATACCTG
TCCGCCTTTCTCCCTTCGGGAAGCGTGGCGCTTTCTCAATGCTCACGCTGTAGGTATCTCAGTTCGGTGT
AGGTCGTTCGCTCCAAGCTGGGCTGTGTGCACGAACCCCCCGTTCAGCCCGACCGCTGCGCCTTATCCGG
TAACTATCGTCTTGAGTCCAACCCGGTAAGACACGACTTATCGCCACTGGCAGCAGCCACTGGTAACAGG
ATTAGCAGAGCGAGGTATGTAGGCGGTGCTACAGAGTTCTTGAAGTGGTGGCCTAACTACGGCTACACTA
GAAGGACAGTATTTGGTATCTGCGCTCTGCTGAAGCCAGTTACCTTCGGAAAAAGAGTTGGTAGCTCTTG
ATCCGGCAAACAAACCACCGCTGGTAGCGGTGGTTTTTTTGTTTGCAAGCAGCAGATTACGCGCAGAAAA
AAAGGATCTCAAGAAGATCCTTTGATCTTTTCTACGGGGTCTGACGCTCAGTGGAACGAAAACTCACGTT
AAGGGATTTTGGTCATGAGATTATCAAAAAGGATCTTCACCTAGATCCTTTTAAATTAAAAATGAAGTTT
TAAATCAATCTAAAGTATATATGAGTAAACTTGGTCTGACAGTTACCAATGCTTAATCAGTGAGGCACCT
ATCTCAGCGATCTGTCTATTTCGTTCATCCATAGTTGCCTGACTCCCCGTCGTGTAGATAACTACGATAC
GGGAGGGCTTACCATCTGGCCCCAGTGCTGCAATGATACCGCGAGACCCACGCTCACCGGCTCCAGATTT
ATCAGCAATAAACCAGCCAGCCGGAAGGGCCGAGCGCAGAAGTGGTCCTGCAACTTTATCCGCCTCCATC
CAGTCTATTAATTGTTGCCGGGAAGCTAGAGTAAGTAGTTCGCCAGTTAATAGTTTGCGCAACGTTGTTG
CCATTGCTGCAGGCATCGTGGTGTCACGCTCGTCGTTTGGTATGGCTTCATTCAGCTCCGGTTCCCAACG
ATCAAGGCGAGTTACATGATCCCCCATGTTGTGCAAAAAAGCGGTTAGCTCCTTCGGTCCTCCGATCGTT
GTCAGAAGTAAGTTGGCCGCAGTGTTATCACTCATGGTTATGGCAGCACTGCATAATTCTCTTACTGTCA
TGCCATCCGTAAGATGCTTTTCTGTGACTGGTGAGTACTCAACCAAGTCATTCTGAGAATAGTGTATGCG
GCGACCGAGTTGCTCTTGCCCGGCGTCAACACGGGATAATACCGCGCCACATAGCAGAACTTTAAAAGTG
CTCATCATTGGAAAACGTTCTTCGGGGCGAAAACTCTCAAGGATCTTACCGCTGTTGAGATCCAGTTCGA
TGTAACCCACTCGTGCACCCAACTGATCTTCAGCATCTTTTACTTTCACCAGCGTTTCTGGGTGAGCAAA
AACAGGAAGGCAAAATGCCGCAAAAAAGGGAATAAGGGCGACACGGAAATGTTGAATACTCATACTCTTC
CTTTTTCAATATTATTGAAGCATTTATCAGGGTTATTGTCTCATGAGCGGATACATATTTGAATGTATTT
AGAAAAATAAACAAATAGGGGTTCCGCGCACATTTCCCCGAAAAGTGCCACCTGACGTCTAAGAAACCAT
TATTATCATGACATTAACCTATAAAAATAGGCGTATCACGAGGCCCTTTCGT
